LOCUS       pET28-RAN 5944 bp ds-DNA circular 03-NOV-2020
DEFINITION  .
FEATURES             Location/Qualifiers
     misc_feature    2677..3324
                     /label="RAN"
                     /ApEinfo_revcolor=#ffef86
                     /ApEinfo_fwdcolor=#ffef86
     misc_binding    2549..2571
                     /label="LacO"
                     /ApEinfo_revcolor=#84b0dc
                     /ApEinfo_fwdcolor=#84b0dc
     misc_feature    2629..2646
                     /label="6xHis"
                     /ApEinfo_revcolor=#b4abac
                     /ApEinfo_fwdcolor=#b4abac
     rep_origin      3519..3825
                     /label="F1 ori"
                     /ApEinfo_revcolor=#9eafd2
                     /ApEinfo_fwdcolor=#9eafd2
     rep_origin      3502..3957
                     /label="M13 origin"
                     /ApEinfo_revcolor=#9eafd2
                     /ApEinfo_fwdcolor=#9eafd2
     CDS             3334..3351
                     /label="6x His Tag"
                     /ApEinfo_revcolor=#84b0dc
                     /ApEinfo_fwdcolor=#84b0dc
     CDS             complement(4053..4865)
                     /label="KanR"
                     /ApEinfo_revcolor=#ffef86
                     /ApEinfo_fwdcolor=#ffef86
     rep_origin      4911..5593
                     /label="ColE1 origin"
                     /ApEinfo_revcolor=#9eafd2
                     /ApEinfo_fwdcolor=#9eafd2
     primer_bind     2530..2549
                     /label="T7"
                     /ApEinfo_revcolor=#85dae9
                     /ApEinfo_fwdcolor=#85dae9
     primer          complement(3404..3422)
                     /label="T7-term"
                     /note="sequence: gctagttattgctcagcgg"
                     /ApEinfo_revcolor=#84b0dc
                     /ApEinfo_fwdcolor=#84b0dc
ORIGIN
        1 ttgtctgctc ccggcatccg cttacagaca agctgtgacc gtctccggga gctgcatgtg
       61 tcagaggttt tcaccgtcat caccgaaacg cgcgaggcag ctgcggtaaa gctcatcagc
      121 gtggtcgtga agcgattcac agatgtctgc ctgttcatcc gcgtccagct cgttgagttt
      181 ctccagaagc gttaatgtct ggcttctgat aaagcgggcc atgttaaggg cggttttttc
      241 ctgtttggtc actgatgcct ccgtgtaagg gggatttctg ttcatggggg taatgatacc
      301 gatgaaacga gagaggatgc tcacgatacg ggttactgat gatgaacatg cccggttact
      361 ggaacgttgt gagggtaaac aactggcggt atggatgcgg cgggaccaga gaaaaatcac
      421 tcagggtcaa tgccagcgct tcgttaatac agatgtaggt gttccacagg gtagccagca
      481 gcatcctgcg atgcagatcc ggaacataat ggtgcagggc gctgacttcc gcgtttccag
      541 actttacgaa acacggaaac cgaagaccat tcatgttgtt gctcaggtcg cagacgtttt
      601 gcagcagcag tcgcttcacg ttcgctcgcg tatcggtgat tcattctgct aaccagtaag
      661 gcaaccccgc cagcctagcc gggtcctcaa cgacaggagc acgatcatgc gcacccgtgg
      721 ggccgccatg ccggcgataa tggcctgctt ctcgccgaaa cgtttggtgg cgggaccagt
      781 gacgaaggct tgagcgaggg cgtgcaagat tccgaatacc gcaagcgaca ggccgatcat
      841 cgtcgcgctc cagcgaaagc ggtcctcgcc gaaaatgacc cagagcgctg ccggcacctg
      901 tcctacgagt tgcatgataa agaagacagt cataagtgcg gcgacgatag tcatgccccg
      961 cgcccaccgg aaggagctga ctgggttgaa ggctctcaag ggcatcggtc gagatcccgg
     1021 tgcctaatga gtgagctaac ttacattaat tgcgttgcgc tcactgcccg ctttccagtc
     1081 gggaaacctg tcgtgccagc tgcattaatg aatcggccaa cgcgcgggga gaggcggttt
     1141 gcgtattggg cgccagggtg gtttttcttt tcaccagtga gacgggcaac agctgattgc
     1201 ccttcaccgc ctggccctga gagagttgca gcaagcggtc cacgctggtt tgccccagca
     1261 ggcgaaaatc ctgtttgatg gtggttaacg gcgggatata acatgagctg tcttcggtat
     1321 cgtcgtatcc cactaccgag atatccgcac caacgcgcag cccggactcg gtaatggcgc
     1381 gcattgcgcc cagcgccatc tgatcgttgg caaccagcat cgcagtggga acgatgccct
     1441 cattcagcat ttgcatggtt tgttgaaaac cggacatggc actccagtcg ccttcccgtt
     1501 ccgctatcgg ctgaatttga ttgcgagtga gatatttatg ccagccagcc agacgcagac
     1561 gcgccgagac agaacttaat gggcccgcta acagcgcgat ttgctggtga cccaatgcga
     1621 ccagatgctc cacgcccagt cgcgtaccgt cttcatggga gaaaataata ctgttgatgg
     1681 gtgtctggtc agagacatca agaaataacg ccggaacatt agtgcaggca gcttccacag
     1741 caatggcatc ctggtcatcc agcggatagt taatgatcag cccactgacg cgttgcgcga
     1801 gaagattgtg caccgccgct ttacaggctt cgacgccgct tcgttctacc atcgacacca
     1861 ccacgctggc acccagttga tcggcgcgag atttaatcgc cgcgacaatt tgcgacggcg
     1921 cgtgcagggc cagactggag gtggcaacgc caatcagcaa cgactgtttg cccgccagtt
     1981 gttgtgccac gcggttggga atgtaattca gctccgccat cgccgcttcc actttttccc
     2041 gcgttttcgc agaaacgtgg ctggcctggt tcaccacgcg ggaaacggtc tgataagaga
     2101 caccggcata ctctgcgaca tcgtataacg ttactggttt cacattcacc accctgaatt
     2161 gactctcttc cgggcgctat catgccatac cgcgaaaggt tttgcgccat tcgatggtgt
     2221 ccgggatctc gacgctctcc cttatgcgac tcctgcatta ggaagcagcc cagtagtagg
     2281 ttgaggccgt tgagcaccgc cgccgcaagg aatggtgcat gcaaggagat ggcgcccaac
     2341 agtcccccgg ccacggggcc tgccaccata cccacgccga aacaagcgct catgagcccg
     2401 aagtggcgag cccgatcttc cccatcggtg atgtcggcga tataggcgcc agcaaccgca
     2461 cctgtggcgc cggtgatgcc ggccacgatg cgtccggcgt agaggatcga gatctcgatc
     2521 ccgcgaaatt aatacgactc actatagggg aattgtgagc ggataacaat tcccctctag
     2581 aaataatttt gtttaacttt aagaaggaga tataccatgn nnnnnnnnnn nnnnnnnnnn
     2641 nnnnnnnnnn nnnnnnnnnn nnnnnnnnnn nnnnnnnnnn nnNNNNNNNN NNNNNNNNNN
     2701 NNNNNNNNNN NNNNNNNNNN NNNNNNNNNN NNNNNNNNNN NNNNNNNNNN NNNNNNNNNN
     2761 NNNNNNNNNN NNNNNNNNNN NNNNNNNNNN NNNNNNNNNN NNNNNNNNNN NNNNNNNNNN
     2821 NNNNNNNNNN NNNNNNNNNN NNNNNNNNNN NNNNNNNNNN NNNNNNNNNN NNNNNNNNNN
     2881 NNNNNNNNNN NNNNNNNNNN NNNNNNNNNN NNNNNNNNNN NNNNNNNNNN NNNNNNNNNN
     2941 NNNNNNNNNN NNNNNNNNNN NNNNNNNNNN NNNNNNNNNN NNNNNNNNNN NNNNNNNNNN
     3001 NNNNNNNNNN NNNNNNNNNN NNNNNNNNNN NNNNNNNNNN NNNNNNNNNN NNNNNNNNNN
     3061 NNNNNNNNNN NNNNNNNNNN NNNNNNNNNN NNNNNNNNNN NNNNNNNNNN NNNNNNNNNN
     3121 NNNNNNNNNN NNNNNNNNNN NNNNNNNNNN NNNNNNNNNN NNNNNNNNNN NNNNNNNNNN
     3181 NNNNNNNNNN NNNNNNNNNN NNNNNNNNNN NNNNNNNNNN NNNNNNNNNN NNNNNNNNNN
     3241 NNNNNNNNNN NNNNNNNNNN NNNNNNNNNN NNNNNNNNNN NNNNNNNNNN NNNNNNNNNN
     3301 NNNNNNNNNN NNNNNNNNNN NNNNTGActc gagcaccacc accaccacca ctgagatccg
     3361 gctgctaaca aagcccgaaa ggaagctgag ttggctgctg ccaccgctga gcaataacta
     3421 gcataacccc ttggggcctc taaacgggtc ttgaggggtt ttttgctgaa aggaggaact
     3481 atatccggat tggcgaatgg gnnnnnnnnn nnnnnnnnnn nnnnnnnnnn nnnnnnnnnn
     3541 nnnnnnnnnn nnnnnnnnnn nnnnnnnnnn nnnnnnnnnn nnnnnnnnnn nnnnnnnnnn
     3601 nnnnnnnnnn nnnnnnnnnn nnnnncnnnn nnnnnnnnnn nnnnnnnnnn nnnnnnnnnn
     3661 nnnnnnnnnn nnnnnnnnnn nnnnnnnnnn nnnnnnnnnn nnnnnnnnnn nnnnnnnann
     3721 nnnnnnnnnn nnnnnnnnnn nnnnnnnnnn nnnnnnnnnn nnnnnnncct ttgacgttgg
     3781 agtccacgtt ctttnnnnnn nnnnnnnnnn nnnnnnnnnn nnnnnnnnnn naccctatct
     3841 cggtctattc ttttgattta taagggattt tgccgatttc ggcctattgg ttaaaaaatg
     3901 agctgattta acaaaaattt aacgcgaatt ttaacaaaat attaacgttt acaatttcag
     3961 gtggcacttt tcggggaaat gtgcgcggaa cccctatttg tttatttttc taaatacatt
     4021 caaatatgta tccgctcatg aattaattct tagaaaaact catcgagcat caaatgaaac
     4081 tgcaatttat tcatatcagg attatcaata ccatattttt gaaaaagccg tttctgtaat
     4141 gaaggagaaa actcaccgag gcagttccat aggatggcaa gatcctggta tcggtctgcg
     4201 attccgactc gtccaacatc aatacaacct attaatttcc cctcgtcaaa aataaggtta
     4261 tcaagtgaga aatcaccatg agtgacgact gaatccggtg agaatggcaa aagtttatgc
     4321 atttctttcc agacttgttc aacaggccag ccattacgct cgtcatcaaa atcactcgca
     4381 tcaaccaaac cgttattcat tcgtgattgc gcctgagcga gacgaaatac gcgatcgctg
     4441 ttaaaaggac aattacaaac aggaatcgaa tgcaaccggc gcaggaacac tgccagcgca
     4501 tcaacaatat tttcacctga atcaggatat tcttctaata cctggaatgc tgttttcccg
     4561 gggatcgcag tggtgagtaa ccatgcatca tcaggagtac ggataaaatg cttgatggtc
     4621 ggaagaggca taaattccgt cagccagttt agtctgacca tctcatctgt aacatcattg
     4681 gcaacgctac ctttgccatg tttcagaaac aactctggcg catcgggctt cccatacaat
     4741 cgatagattg tcgcacctga ttgcccgaca ttatcgcgag cccatttata cccatataaa
     4801 tcagcatcca tgttggaatt taatcgcggc ctagagcaag acgtttcccg ttgaatatgg
     4861 ctcataacac cccttgtatt actgtttatg taagcagaca gttttattgt tcatgaccaa
     4921 aatcccttaa cgtgagtttt cgttccactg agcgtcagac cccgtagaaa agatcaaagg
     4981 atcttcttga gatccttttt ttctgcgcgt aatctgctgc ttgcaaacaa aaaaaccacc
     5041 gctaccagcg gtggtttgtt tgccggatca agagctacca actctttttc cgaaggtaac
     5101 tggcttcagc agagcgcaga taccaaatac tgtccttcta gtgtagccgt agttaggcca
     5161 ccacttcaag aactctgtag caccgcctac atacctcgct ctgctaatcc tgttaccagt
     5221 ggctgctgcc agtggcgata agtcgtgtct taccgggttg gactcaagac gatagttacc
     5281 ggataaggcg cagcggtcgg gctgaacggg gggttcgtgc acacagccca gcttggagcg
     5341 aacgacctac accgaactga gatacctaca gcgtgagcta tgagaaagcg ccacgcttcc
     5401 cgaagggaga aaggcggaca ggtatccggt aagcggcagg gtcggaacag gagagcgcac
     5461 gagggagctt ccagggggaa acgcctggta tctttatagt cctgtcgggt ttcgccacct
     5521 ctgacttgag cgtcgatttt tgtgatgctc gtcagggggg cggagcctat ggaaaaacgc
     5581 cagcaacgcg gcctttttac ggttcctggc cttttgctgg ccttttgctc acatgttctt
     5641 tcctgcgtta tcccctgatt ctgtggataa ccgtattacc gcctttgagt gagctgatac
     5701 cgctcgccgc agccgaacga ccgagcgcag cgagtcagtg agcgaggaag cggaagagcg
     5761 cctgatgcgg tattttctcc ttacgcatct gtgcggtatt tcacaccgca tatatggtgc
     5821 actctcagta caatctgctc tgatgccgca tagttaagcc agtatacact ccgctatcgc
     5881 tacgtgactg ggtcatggct gcgccccgac acccgccaac acccgctgac gcgccctgac
     5941 gggc
//
