>Addgene plasmid #163439 | pET28-RAN | addgene full sequence | sequence record 321640 | Addgene NGS Result
CTGGGTCATGGCTGCGCCCCGACACCCGCCAACACCCGCTGACGCGCCCTGACGGGCTTGTCTGCTCCCG
GCATCCGCTTACAGACAAGCTGTGACCGTCTCCGGGAGCTGCATGTGTCAGAGGTTTTCACCGTCATCAC
CGAAACGCGCGAGGCAGCTGCGGTAAAGCTCATCAGCGTGGTCGTGAAGCGATTCACAGATGTCTGCCTG
TTCATCCGCGTCCAGCTCGTTGAGTTTCTCCAGAAGCGTTAATGTCTGGCTTCTGATAAAGCGGGCCATG
TTAAGGGCGGTTTTTTCCTGTTTGGTCACTGATGCCTCCGTGTAAGGGGGATTTCTGTTCATGGGGGTAA
TGATACCGATGAAACGAGAGAGGATGCTCACGATACGGGTTACTGATGATGAACATGCCCGGTTACTGGA
ACGTTGTGAGGGTAAACAACTGGCGGTATGGATGCGGCGGGACCAGAGAAAAATCACTCAGGGTCAATGC
CAGCGCTTCGTTAATACAGATGTAGGTGTTCCACAGGGTAGCCAGCAGCATCCTGCGATGCAGATCCGGA
ACATAATGGTGCAGGGCGCTGACTTCCGCGTTTCCAGACTTTACGAAACACGGAAACCGAAGACCATTCA
TGTTGTTGCTCAGGTCGCAGACGTTTTGCAGCAGCAGTCGCTTCACGTTCGCTCGCGTATCGGTGATTCA
TTCTGCTAACCAGTAAGGCAACCCCGCCAGCCTAGCCGGGTCCTCAACGACAGGAGCACGATCATGCGCA
CCCGTGGGGCCGCCATGCCGGCGATAATGGCCTGCTTCTCGCCGAAACGTTTGGTGGCGGGACCAGTGAC
GAAGGCTTGAGCGAGGGCGTGCAAGATTCCGAATACCGCAAGCGACAGGCCGATCATCGTCGCGCTCCAG
CGAAAGCGGTCCTCGCCGAAAATGACCCAGAGCGCTGCCGGCACCTGTCCTACGAGTTGCATGATAAAGA
AGACAGTCATAAGTGCGGCGACGATAGTCATGCCCCGCGCCCACCGGAAGGAGCTGACTGGGTTGAAGGC
TCTCAAGGGCATCGGTCGAGATCCCGGTGCCTAATGAGTGAGCTAACTTACATTAATTGCGTTGCGCTCA
CTGCCCGCTTTCCAGTCGGGAAACCTGTCGTGCCAGCTGCATTAATGAATCGGCCAACGCGCGGGGAGAG
GCGGTTTGCGTATTGGGCGCCAGGGTGGTTTTTCTTTTCACCAGTGAGACGGGCAACAGCTGATTGCCCT
TCACCGCCTGGCCCTGAGAGAGTTGCAGCAAGCGGTCCACGCTGGTTTGCCCCAGCAGGCGAAAATCCTG
TTTGATGGTGGTTAACGGCGGGATATAACATGAGCTGTCTTCGGTATCGTCGTATCCCACTACCGAGATA
TCCGCACCAACGCGCAGCCCGGACTCGGTAATGGCGCGCATTGCGCCCAGCGCCATCTGATCGTTGGCAA
CCAGCATCGCAGTGGGAACGATGCCCTCATTCAGCATTTGCATGGTTTGTTGAAAACCGGACATGGCACT
CCAGTCGCCTTCCCGTTCCGCTATCGGCTGAATTTGATTGCGAGTGAGATATTTATGCCAGCCAGCCAGA
CGCAGACGCGCCGAGACAGAACTTAATGGGCCCGCTAACAGCGCGATTTGCTGGTGACCCAATGCGACCA
GATGCTCCACGCCCAGTCGCGTACCGTCTTCATGGGAGAAAATAATACTGTTGATGGGTGTCTGGTCAGA
GACATCAAGAAATAACGCCGGAACATTAGTGCAGGCAGCTTCCACAGCAATGGCATCCTGGTCATCCAGC
GGATAGTTAATGATCAGCCCACTGACGCGTTGCGCGAGAAGATTGTGCACCGCCGCTTTACAGGCTTCGA
CGCCGCTTCGTTCTACCATCGACACCACCACGCTGGCACCCAGTTGATCGGCGCGAGATTTAATCGCCGC
GACAATTTGCGACGGCGCGTGCAGGGCCAGACTGGAGGTGGCAACGCCAATCAGCAACGACTGTTTGCCC
GCCAGTTGTTGTGCCACGCGGTTGGGAATGTAATTCAGCTCCGCCATCGCCGCTTCCACTTTTTCCCGCG
TTTTCGCAGAAACGTGGCTGGCCTGGTTCACCACGCGGGAAACGGTCTGATAAGAGACACCGGCATACTC
TGCGACATCGTATAACGTTACTGGTTTCACATTCACCACCCTGAATTGACTCTCTTCCGGGCGCTATCAT
GCCATACCGCGAAAGGTTTTGCGCCATTCGATGGTGTCCGGGATCTCGACGCTCTCCCTTATGCGACTCC
TGCATTAGGAAGCAGCCCAGTAGTAGGTTGAGGCCGTTGAGCACCGCCGCCGCAAGGAATGGTGCATGCA
AGGAGATGGCGCCCAACAGTCCCCCGGCCACGGGGCCTGCCACCATACCCACGCCGAAACAAGCGCTCAT
GAGCCCGAAGTGGCGAGCCCGATCTTCCCCATCGGTGATGTCGGCGATATAGGCGCCAGCAACCGCACCT
GTGGCGCCGGTGATGCCGGCCACGATGCGTCCGGCGTAGAGGATCGAGATCTCGATCCCGCGAAATTAAT
ACGACTCACTATAGGGGAATTGTGAGCGGATAACAATTCCCCTCTAGAAATAATTTTGTTTAACTTTAAG
AAGGAGATATACCATG
[705 nt withheld, positions 2677-3381]
TGACTCGAGCACCACCACCACCACCACTGAGATCCGGCTGCTAACAAAGCCCGAAAGGAAGCTGAGTTGG
CTGCTGCCACCGCTGAGCAATAACTAGCATAACCCCTTGGGGCCTCTAAACGGGTCTTGAGGGGTTTTTT
GCTGAAAGGAGGAACTATATCCGGATTGGCGAATGGG
[124 nt withheld, positions 3559-3682]
C
[91 nt withheld, positions 3684-3774]
A
[49 nt withheld, positions 3776-3824]
CCTTTGACGTTGGAGTCCACGTTCTTT
[37 nt withheld, positions 3852-3888]
ACCCTATCTCGGTCTATTCTTTTGATTTATAAGGGATTTTGCCGATTTCGGCCTATTGGTTAAAAAATGA
GCTGATTTAACAAAAATTTAACGCGAATTTTAACAAAATATTAACGCTTACAATTTAGGTGGCACTTTTC
GGGGAAATGTGCGCGGAACCCCTATTTGTTTATTTTTCTAAATACATTCAAATATGTATCCGCTCATGAA
TTAATTCTTAGAAAAACTCATCGAGCATCAAATGAAACTTCAATTTATTCATATCAGGATTATCAATACC
ATATTTTTGAAAAAGCCGTTTCTGTAATGAAGGAGAAAACTCACCGAGGCAGTTCCATAGGATGGCAAGA
TCCTGGTATCGGTCTGCGATTCCGACTCGTCCAACATCAATACAACCTATTAATTTCCCCTCGTCAAAAA
TAAGGTTATCAAGTGAGAAATCACCATGAGTGACGACTGAATCCGGTGAGAATGGCAAAAGTTTATGCAT
TTCTTTCCAGACTTGTTCAACAGGCCAGCCATTACGCTCGTCATCAAAATCACTCGCATCAACCAAACCG
TTATTCATTCGTGATTGCGCCTGAGCGAGACGAAATACGCGATCGCTGTTAAAAGGACAATTACAAACAG
GAATCGAATGCAACCGGCGCAGGAACACTGCCAGCGCATCAACAATATTTTCACCTGAATCAGGATATTC
TTCTAATACCTGGAATGCTGTTTTCCCGGGGATCGCAGTGGTGAGTAACCATGCATCATCAGGAGTACGG
ATAAAATGCTTGATGGTCGGAAGAGGCATAAATTCCGTCAGCCAGTTTAGTCTGACCATCTCATCTGTAA
CATCATTGGCAACGCTACCTTTGCCATGTTTCAGAAACAACTCTGGCGCATCGGGCTTCCCATACAATCG
ATAGATTGTCGCACCTGATTGCCCGACATTATCGCGAGCCCATTTATACCCATATAAATCAGCATCCATG
TTGGAATTTAATCGCGGCCTAGAGCAAGACGTTTCCCGTTGAATATGGCTCATAACACCCCTTGTATTAC
TGTTTATGTAAGCAGACAGTTTTATTGTTCATGACCAAAATCCCTTAACGTGAGTTTTCGTTCCACTGAG
CGTCAGACCCCGTAGAAAAGATCAAAGGATCTTCTTGAGATCCTTTTTTTCTGCGCGTAATCTGCTGCTT
GCAAACAAAAAAACCACCGCTACCAGCGGTGGTTTGTTTGCCGGATCAAGAGCTACCAACTCTTTTTCCG
AAGGTAACTGGCTTCAGCAGAGCGCAGATACCAAATACTGTCCTTCTAGTGTAGCCGTAGTTAGGCCACC
ACTTCAAGAACTCTGTAGCACCGCCTACATACCTCGCTCTGCTAATCCTGTTACCAGTGGCTGCTGCCAG
TGGCGATAAGTCGTGTCTTACCGGGTTGGACTCAAGACGATAGTTACCGGATAAGGCGCAGCGGTCGGGC
TGAACGGGGGGTTCGTGCACACAGCCCAGCTTGGAGCGAACGACCTACACCGAACTGAGATACCTACAGC
GTGAGCTATGAGAAAGCGCCACGCTTCCCGAAGGGAGAAAGGCGGACAGGTATCCGGTAAGCGGCAGGGT
CGGAACAGGAGAGCGCACGAGGGAGCTTCCAGGGGGAAACGCCTGGTATCTTTATAGTCCTGTCGGGTTT
CGCCACCTCTGACTTGAGCGTCGATTTTTGTGATGCTCGTCAGGGGGGCGGAGCCTATGGAAAAACGCCA
GCAACGCGGCCTTTTTACGGTTCCTGGCCTTTTGCTGGCCTTTTGCTCACATGTTCTTTCCTGCGTTATC
CCCTGATTCTGTGGATAACCGTATTACCGCCTTTGAGTGAGCTGATACCGCTCGCCGCAGCCGAACGACC
GAGCGCAGCGAGTCAGTGAGCGAGGAAGCGGAAGAGCGCCTGATGCGGTATTTTCTCCTTACGCATCTGT
GCGGTATTTCACACCGCAATGGTGCACTCTCAGTACAATCTGCTCTGATGCCGCATAGTTAAGCCAGTAT
ACACTCCGCTATCGCTACGTGA
Features (pLannotate 1.2.2; 21 found; start..end, strand, type, name):
    118..309     -  CDS            rop: Rop protein, which maintains plasmids at low copy number; rop
    326..706     +  CDS            YPB1_ECOLX: Protein predicted: Swiss-Prot protein existence level 4. From Escherichia coli.
    778..1069    -  CDS            TcR (fragment): tetracycline efflux protein; tet; confers resistance to tetracycline
   1084..1105    -  protein_bind   CAP binding site: CAP binding activates transcription in the presence of cAMP. E. coli catabolite activator protein
   1118..2200    -  CDS            lacI: lac repressor; lacI; The lac repressor binds to the lac operator to inhibit transcription in E. coli. This inhibition can be relieved by adding lactose or isopropyl-β-D-thiogalactopyranoside (IPTG).
   2201..2278    -  promoter       lacI promoter: lacI
   2286..2565    -  CDS            TcR (fragment): tetracycline efflux protein; tet; confers resistance to tetracycline
   2587..2605    +  promoter       T7 promoter: promoter for bacteriophage T7 RNA polymerase
   2606..2630    +  protein_bind   lac operator: The lac repressor binds to the lac operator to inhibit transcription in E. coli. This inhibition can be relieved by adding lactose or isopropyl-β-D-thiogalactopyranoside (IPTG). lac repressor encoded by lacI
   2645..2667    +  RBS            RBS: efficient ribosome binding site from bacteriophage T7 gene 10 (Olins and Rangwala, 1989)
   2686..2702    +  CDS            capTEV™ (fragment) (sequence withheld): composite tag for in vivo biotinylation, TEV protease cleavage, and 6xHis tagging
   2713..2730    +  CDS            thrombin site (sequence withheld): thrombin recognition and cleavage site
   2734..3381    +  CDS            RAN (sequence withheld): RAN_CANLF - Experimental evidence at protein level: Swiss-Prot protein existence level 1. GTPase involved in nucleocytoplasmic transport, participating both to the import and the export from the nucleus of proteins and RNAs. Switches between a cytoplasmic GDP- and a nuclear GTP-bound state by nucleotide exchange and GTP hydrolysis. Nuclear import receptors such as importin beta bind their substrates only in the absence of GTP- bound RAN and release them upon direct interaction with GTP-bound RAN, while export receptors behave in the opposite way. Thereby, RAN controls cargo loading and release
   3391..3408    +  CDS            9xHis (fragment): 9xHis affinity tag
   3418..3467    +  CDS            SET1 (fragment): solubility-enhancement tag derived from T7 phage gene 10B
   3475..3522    +  terminator     T7 terminator: transcription terminator for bacteriophage T7 RNA polymerase
   3559..3987    +  rep_origin     f1 ori (sequence partly withheld): f1 bacteriophage origin of replication; arrow indicates direction of (+) strand synthesis
   4040..4097    +  promoter       AmpR promoter (fragment): bla
   4106..4921    -  CDS            KanR: aminoglycoside phosphotransferase; aph(3')-Ia; confers resistance to kanamycin in bacteria or G418 (Geneticin®) in eukaryotes
   5043..5631    +  rep_origin     ori: high-copy-number ColE1/pMB1/pBR322/pUC origin of replication
   5817..16      -  misc_feature   bom (across the origin): basis of mobility region from pBR322
