[The description below was written by a language model from this plasmid's Addgene catalogue record, the feature table of its GenBank file and pLannotate feature annotations shown in this document.]
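Description:
pET28-RAN is a bacterial expression plasmid built on the pET28a(+) backbone for producing His-tagged human RAN (also known as TC4 or Gsp1), the small GTPase that cycles between GDP- and GTP-bound states to direct nucleocytoplasmic transport. The construct is about 5.9 kb. The depositor's GenBank record and the sequenced version differ by a few bases and use offset coordinates, but they describe the same layout. The plasmid replicates from a ColE1/pBR322-type origin with the adjacent rop gene and bom region. The catalogue lists it as high copy, although rop normally lowers copy number. Selection is by kanamycin through the KanR aminoglycoside phosphotransferase gene. An f1 (M13) origin is also present, which can support single-stranded DNA production. The short tetracycline-resistance and AmpR promoter fragments in the automated annotation appear to be backbone remnants rather than functional markers.

The RAN coding region, inserted by Gibson assembly, is transcribed from a T7 promoter followed by a lac operator and the T7 gene 10 ribosome binding site, and it ends at the T7 terminator. The plasmid carries its own lacI gene and promoter, so lac repressor holds the operator closed until an inducer such as IPTG is added. Expression also requires a host that supplies T7 RNA polymerase. An N-terminal 6xHis tag and a thrombin cleavage site precede RAN, and a second 6xHis sequence lies just downstream, matching the catalogue's listing of tags at both termini. The annotation tool's best match for the insert was the dog RAN protein, while the catalogue gives the species as human. The plasmid is suited to recombinant expression of Ran and its purification by metal-affinity chromatography, and the thrombin site offers a way to remove the N-terminal tag.
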