Addgene plasmid #163439: pET28-RAN
Purpose: Bacterial expression of His-tagged Ran in the pET28 protein expression backbone
Depositing lab: Sanford Simon. Depositing organization: Rockefeller University.
Backbone
  Vector backbone: pET28 a (+)
  Vector type: Bacterial Expression
Growth in bacteria
  Bacterial resistance: Kanamycin, 50 μg/mL
  Growth temperature: 37°C
  Growth strain: DH5alpha
  Copy number: High Copy
Gene/Insert
  Gene/Insert name: RAN (alt names: TC4; Gsp1)
  Species: H. sapiens (human)
  Entrez Gene: RAN (a.k.a. ARA24, Gsp1, TC4)
  Promoter: T7
  Tag / fusion protein: 6xHis (N terminal on insert); 6xHis (C terminal on insert)
  Cloning method: Gibson Cloning
Terms and licenses: Academic/Nonprofit Terms; Industry Terms: Not Available to Industry
How to cite: pET28-RAN was a gift from Sanford Simon (Addgene plasmid # 163439)
